>Addgene plasmid #67534 | pCfB2374 | depositor full sequence | sequence record 124525 | pCfB2374 sequence 6113 bps
CAACGGAATGCGTGCGATCGCGTGCATTCATCCGCTCTAACCGAAAAGGAAGGAGTTAGACAACCTGAAG
TCTAGGTCCCTATTTATTTTTTTATAGTTATGTTAGTATTAAGAACGTTATTTATATTTCAAATTTTTCT
TTTTTTTCTGTACAGACGCGTGTACGCATGTAACATTATACTGAAAACCTTGCTTGAGAAGGTTTTGGGA
CGCTCGAAGATCGCGTCAGCTGAAGCTTCGTACGCTGCAGGTCGACAACCCTTAATATAACTTCGTATAA
TGTATGCTATACGAAGTTATTAGGTCTAGAGATCCCAATACAACAGATCACGTGATCTTTTTGTAAGATG
AAGTTGAAGTAGTGTTGCACCGTGCCAATGCAGGTGGCTATTAGATTAAATATGTGATTTGTTCTATTAA
GTTTCCTGTATAATTAATGGGGAGCGCTGATTCTCTTTTGGTACGCTTCCCATCCAGCATTTCTGTATCT
TTCACCTTCAACCTTAGGATCTCTACCCTTGGCGAAAAGTCCTCTGCCAACAATGATGATATCTGATCCA
CCACTTACAACTTCGTCGACGGTTCTGTACTGCTGACCCAATGCATCGCCTTTGTCGTCTAAACCTACAC
CTGGGGTCATGATTAGCCAATCAAACCCTTCTTCTCTTCCTCCCATATCGTTCTGAGCAATGAACCCAAT
AACGAAATCTTTATCACTCTTTGCAATATCAACGGTACCCTTAGTATATTCACCGTGTGCTAGAGAACCC
TTGGAAGATAATTCAGCAAGCATCAATAATCCCCTTGGTTCTTTGGTGACCTCTTGCGCACCTTGTTTCA
AGCCAGCAACAATACCAGCACCAGTAACCCCGTGGGCGTTGGTGATATCAGACCATTCTGCGATACGGTA
AACGCCCGATGTATATTGTAATTTGACTGTGTTACCGATATCGGCGAATTTTCTGTCCTCAAATATCAAG
AACTTGTATTTCTCTGCCAATGCTTTCAATGGAACGACAGTACCCTCATAACTGAAATCATCCAAGATAT
CAACGTGTGTTTTCAAAAGGCAAATGTATGGACCCAACGTTTCAACAAGTTTCAATAGCTCATCAGTCGA
ACGAACGTCAAGAGAAGCACACAAATTGGTTTTCTTTTCATCCATTAAACGTAAAAGTTTCGATGCAACC
GGACTTGCATGAGTCTCAGCTCTACTGGTATATGATTTTGTGGACATGGTGCAACTAATTGACGGGAGTG
TATTGACGCTGGCGTACTGGCTTTCACAAAATGGCCCAATCACAACCACATCTTAGATAGTTGAAATGAC
TTTAGATAACATCAATTGAGATGAGCTTAATCATGTCAAAGCTAAAAGTGTCACCATGAACGACAATTCT
TAAGCAAATCACGTGATATAGATCCACGAATAACCACCATTTGATGCTCGAGGCAAGTAATGTGTGTAAA
AAAATGCGTTACCACCATCCAATGCAGACCGATCTTCTACCCAGAATCACATATATTTATGTACCGAGTA
CCTTTTTTCTATCTTCCAATTGCTTCTCCCATATGATTGTCTCCGTAAGCTCGAAATTTCTAAGTTGGAT
TTTAATCTTCACGCAGGATGACAGTTCGATGAGCTTCTGAGGAGTGTTTAGAACATAATCAGTTTATCCA
TGGTCTATCTCTTCTTGTCGCTTTTTCTCCTCGATAGAACCTAAATAAAACGAGCTCTCGAGAACCCTTA
ATATAACTTCGTATAATGTATGCTATACGAAGTTATTAGGTGATATCAGATCCACTAGTGGCCTATGCAC
CCAATTCGCCCTATAGTGAGTCGTATTACGCGCGCTCACTGGCCGTCGTTTTACAACGTCGTGACTGGGA
AAACCCTGGCGTTACCCCTGCAGGACTAGTGCTGAGGCATTAATCTTCCACGGAATACCAAGCCCATTGC
AATGCGATGTTAGTTTAGTGGAGTTTCTTGGCATTGGCAAATCTCTGCTAAATGCTGCGTACAGACGGAA
ACTCACACCGCCGCGAAAACTGGTCAGTGGCAAAAAAAAAAAAAATTAAAAAAATAAAAAATAACTATTA
CGTATGATACTGTTTCTGGTAGTTGATATGAGGTTGGTGTTGTATATTGTACGTTTTAGGAACAGGGAAG
TGAATATTATTTACTCTGCTGCACATTCTGGCTAGGTCGAAGCCGGAACCTGAGATGACGCCGCGCTAGA
ACTATGGACCAAGCTGTTGACAATGTTTAGATGGTGATGCACTACCCTGTGCGGGGAGTGGCCACGAACG
CGAGCGGAAGGTGCGGGTGTTACGGGAATTGCGGGAGGTTCTTCGCTAAGCGTGAGGGTTGCTAGTTGGG
GCGGCGGGGTTTCCCTAAGTGTAAATAGGGCCTCGCCGCTGGCACATGAGTGCGCCGGAGGAGGCGGCGG
AGGCGACGACGCTAAAACCGTGGCCGTTGGGGAAGGATGGGCGGCTATATCTACCATTGACCTGATGGGG
ACTCGGCTCTTAAGGAATGGGTTTGAGGTGGGTGTGGATTAAGACCTCAGCGCGGCCGCAAATTTAAATA
AAATGAAGTGAAGTTCCTATACTTTCTAGAGAATAGGAACTTCTATAGTGAGTCGAATAAGGGCGACACA
AAATTTATTCTAAATGCATAATAAATACTGATAACATCTTATAGTTTGTATTATATTTTGTATTATCGTT
GACATGTATAATTTTGATATCAAAAACTGATTTTCCCTTTATTATTTTCGAGATTTATTTTCTTAATTCT
CTTTAACAAACTAGAAATATTGTATATACAAAAAATCATAAATAATAGATGAATAGTTTAATTATAGGTG
TTCATCAATCGAAAAAGCAACGTATCTTATTTAAAGTGCGTTGCTTTTTTCTCATTTATAAGGTTAAATA
ATTCTCATATATCAAGCAAAGTGACAGGCGCCCTTAAATATTCTGACAAATGCTCTTTCCCTAAACTCCC
CCCATAAAAAAACCCGCCGAAGCGGGTTTTTACGTTATTTGCGGATTAACGATTACTCGTTATCAGAACC
GCCCAGGGGGCCCGAGCTTAAGACTGGCCGTCGTTTTACAACACAGAAAGAGTTTGTAGAAACGCAAAAA
GGCCATCCGTCAGGGGCCTTCTGCTTAGTTTGATGCCTGGCAGTTCCCTACTCTCGCCTTCCGCTTCCTC
GCTCACTGACTCGCTGCGCTCGGTCGTTCGGCTGCGGCGAGCGGTATCAGCTCACTCAAAGGCGGTAATA
CGGTTATCCACAGAATCAGGGGATAACGCAGGAAAGAACATGTGAGCAAAAGGCCAGCAAAAGGCCAGGA
ACCGTAAAAAGGCCGCGTTGCTGGCGTTTTTCCATAGGCTCCGCCCCCCTGACGAGCATCACAAAAATCG
ACGCTCAAGTCAGAGGTGGCGAAACCCGACAGGACTATAAAGATACCAGGCGTTTCCCCCTGGAAGCTCC
CTCGTGCGCTCTCCTGTTCCGACCCTGCCGCTTACCGGATACCTGTCCGCCTTTCTCCCTTCGGGAAGCG
TGGCGCTTTCTCATAGCTCACGCTGTAGGTATCTCAGTTCGGTGTAGGTCGTTCGCTCCAAGCTGGGCTG
TGTGCACGAACCCCCCGTTCAGCCCGACCGCTGCGCCTTATCCGGTAACTATCGTCTTGAGTCCAACCCG
GTAAGACACGACTTATCGCCACTGGCAGCAGCCACTGGTAACAGGATTAGCAGAGCGAGGTATGTAGGCG
GTGCTACAGAGTTCTTGAAGTGGTGGGCTAACTACGGCTACACTAGAAGAACAGTATTTGGTATCTGCGC
TCTGCTGAAGCCAGTTACCTTCGGAAAAAGAGTTGGTAGCTCTTGATCCGGCAAACAAACCACCGCTGGT
AGCGGTGGTTTTTTTGTTTGCAAGCAGCAGATTACGCGCAGAAAAAAAGGATCTCAAGAAGATCCTTTGA
TCTTTTCTACGGGGTCTGACGCTCAGTGGAACGACGCGCGCGTAACTCACGTTAAGGGATTTTGGTCATG
AGCTTGCGCCGTCCCGTCAAGTCAGCGTAATGCTCTGCTTTTACCAATGCTTAATCAGTGAGGCACCTAT
CTCAGCGATCTGTCTATTTCGTTCATCCATAGTTGCCTGACTCCCCGTCGTGTAGATAACTACGATACGG
GAGGGCTTACCATCTGGCCCCAGCGCTGCGATGATACCGCGAGAACCACGCTCACCGGCTCCGGATTTAT
CAGCAATAAACCAGCCAGCCGGAAGGGCCGAGCGCAGAAGTGGTCCTGCAACTTTATCCGCCTCCATCCA
GTCTATTAATTGTTGCCGGGAAGCTAGAGTAAGTAGTTCGCCAGTTAATAGTTTGCGCAACGTTGTTGCC
ATCGCTACAGGCATCGTGGTGTCACGCTCGTCGTTTGGTATGGCTTCATTCAGCTCCGGTTCCCAACGAT
CAAGGCGAGTTACATGATCCCCCATGTTGTGCAAAAAAGCGGTTAGCTCCTTCGGTCCTCCGATCGTTGT
CAGAAGTAAGTTGGCCGCAGTGTTATCACTCATGGTTATGGCAGCACTGCATAATTCTCTTACTGTCATG
CCATCCGTAAGATGCTTTTCTGTGACTGGTGAGTACTCAACCAAGTCATTCTGAGAATAGTGTATGCGGC
GACCGAGTTGCTCTTGCCCGGCGTCAATACGGGATAATACCGCGCCACATAGCAGAACTTTAAAAGTGCT
CATCATTGGAAAACGTTCTTCGGGGCGAAAACTCTCAAGGATCTTACCGCTGTTGAGATCCAGTTCGATG
TAACCCACTCGTGCACCCAACTGATCTTCAGCATCTTTTACTTTCACCAGCGTTTCTGGGTGAGCAAAAA
CAGGAAGGCAAAATGCCGCAAAAAAGGGAATAAGGGCGACACGGAAATGTTGAATACTCATATTCTTCCT
TTTTCAATATTATTGAAGCATTTATCAGGGTTATTGTCTCATGAGCGGATACATATTTGAATGTATTTAG
AAAAATAAACAAATAGGGGTCAGTGTTACAACCAATTAACCAATTCTGAACATTATCGCGAGCCCATTTA
TACCTGAATATGGCTCATAACACCCCTTGTTTGCCTGGCGGCAGTAGCGCGGTGGTCCCACCTGACCCCA
TGCCGAACTCAGAAGTGAAACGCCGTAGCGCCGATGGTAGTGTGGGGACTCCCCATGCGAGAGTAGGGAA
CTGCCAGGCATCAAATAAAACGAAAGGCTCAGTCGAAAGACTGGGCCTTTCGCCCGGGCTAATTATGGGG
TGTCGCCCTTATTCGACTCTATAGTGAAGTTCCTATTCTCTAGAAAGTATAGGAACTTCTGAAGTGGGGA
TTTAAATGCGGCCGCGCTGAGGGTTTAATGGAATAGTGACGTTGTGATGCGGTGAGTTCGGCGGTTAGGG
GAATGGTATATGATAAAAAACGGAAACGTGCTTCTTTAATTTAATTGTTTAATATTGTTGCAGATATATA
AAAAGGGGGAAAGAACCGAAGATGTAATTATTTTTTTATCGCCTCAACCTAAAGCAAGCAATAAGGTATA
AAGATCAGGACGTCTCGAGCGCTGATATCTAAATTTGAAGCCACGCAAGTAACTACGTAGGTCAGAGGGG
ACAAGGAATAACACTTGACATTTTTCTTTTTTCTTTTTTTTTCTTTTTTTTTTTTTTGTTAATCTTGGCT
TCTGTACCGTAGCCTCCTGTATACGGTTTTAGATGCAGTATGTTTATCATCGCCGAGAAATTTGGGGGGT
GCAAAGGAATAAAATCCGTGCTGAAATCCGTGCACCGCATCAAACTTTCTCGGAGGATTCTTTGCAGCCG
ATTAAGTCCTCAGCGAGCTCGCATGGAATGCGTGCGATGAGCGACCTCATGCTATACCTGAGAAAGCAAC
CTGACCTACAGGAAAGAGTTACTCAAGAATAAGAATTTTCGTTTTAAAACCTAAGAGTCACTTTAAAATT
TGTATACACTTATTTTTTTTATAACTTATTTAATAATAAAAATCATAAATCATAAGAAATTCGCTTATTT
AGAAGTGTCAACAACGTATCTAC
Features (pLannotate 1.2.2; 20 found; start..end, strand, type, name):
     30..219     +  terminator     CYC1 terminator: S. cerevisiae CYC1; transcription terminator for CYC1
    267..300     -  protein_bind   loxP: Cre-mediated recombination occurs in the 8-bp core sequence (GCATACAT). Cre recombinase
    452..1237    -  CDS            URA3: PYRF_YEAST - Experimental evidence at protein level: Swiss-Prot protein existence level 1. From Saccharomyces cerevisiae (strain ATCC 204508 / S288c) (Baker's yeast).
   1753..1786    -  protein_bind   loxP: Cre-mediated recombination occurs in the 8-bp core sequence (GCATACAT). Cre recombinase
   1830..1848    -  promoter       T7 promoter: promoter for bacteriophage T7 RNA polymerase
   1856..1907    +  CDS            lacZα (fragment): LacZα fragment of β-galactosidase; lacZ fragment
   2071..2091    -  promoter       eft-3 promoter (fragment): eft-3; promoter for the C. elegans elongation factor 1α gene (Mitrovich and Anderson, 2000)
   2205..2558    -  CDS            PTK1 (fragment): PTK1_YEAST - Also known as POT1, STK1. Experimental evidence at protein level: Swiss-Prot protein existence level 1. Essential determinant for low-affinity spermidine transport. From Saccharomyces cerevisiae (strain ATCC 204508 / S288c) (Baker's yeast).
   2600..2633    -  protein_bind   FRT (minimal): supports FLP-mediated excision but not integration (Turan and Bode, 2011) FLP recombinase from the Saccharomyces cerevisiae 2μ plasmid
   3103..3122    +  CDS            lacZα (fragment): LacZα fragment of β-galactosidase; lacZ fragment
   3147..3164    -  terminator     rrnB T2 terminator (fragment): transcription terminator T2 from the E. coli rrnB gene
   3389..3977    -  rep_origin     ori: high-copy-number ColE1/pMB1/pBR322/pUC origin of replication
   4101..4961    -  CDS            AmpR: β-lactamase; bla; confers resistance to ampicillin, carbenicillin, and related antibiotics
   4964..5060    -  promoter       AmpR promoter (fragment): bla
   5090..5114    -  CDS            KanR (fragment): aminoglycoside phosphotransferase; aph(3')-Ia; confers resistance to kanamycin
   5143..5258    +  ncRNA          5S rRNA: Accession: RF00001 - 5S ribosomal RNA
   5262..5302    +  terminator     rrnB T1 terminator (fragment): transcription terminator T1 from the E. coli rrnB gene
   5346..5379    +  protein_bind   FRT (minimal): supports FLP-mediated excision but not integration (Turan and Bode, 2011) FLP recombinase from the Saccharomyces cerevisiae 2μ plasmid
   5699..5717    +  promoter       ADH1 promoter (fragment): S. cerevisiae ADH1; promoter for alcohol dehydrogenase 1
   5919..6084    -  terminator     ADH1 terminator: S. cerevisiae ADH1; transcription terminator for the S. cerevisiae alcohol dehydrogenase 1 (ADH1) gene
