[The description below was written by a language model from this plasmid's Addgene catalogue record and pLannotate feature annotations shown in this document.]
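Description:
pCfB2374 is an empty-backbone yeast integrative vector from the EasyClone 2.0 toolkit, designed for stable, single-locus insertion of expression cassettes into the XI-1 chromosomal site of Saccharomyces cerevisiae. The 6.1 kb plasmid has no yeast replication origin. In E. coli it is maintained at high copy through a ColE1/pUC-type origin and selected with the AmpR β-lactamase gene. In yeast, transformants are selected by uracil prototrophy from a Kluyveromyces lactis URA3 marker. The automated annotation labels this marker by homology to the S. cerevisiae URA3 protein.

The cloning region is a USER site, which is not annotated as a feature in its own right. It appears to lie between the outward-arranged ADH1 and CYC1 terminators, which lie next to each other across the numbering origin of the circular map. This layout would allow one or two genes with their promoters to be inserted in divergent orientation and terminated on either side. The vector supplies no promoter or gene of interest. The short "ADH1 promoter", "eft-3 promoter", lacZα, KanR and T7 hits are fragmentary matches rather than functional parts. The URA3 marker is flanked by two loxP sites in the same orientation, so Cre recombinase can excise it after integration and the marker can be reused in later engineering rounds. The yeast genomic sequence flanking the cassette, including a PTK1 gene fragment, probably corresponds to the homology arms that direct recombination into XI-1, although the table does not annotate the arms explicitly. Minimal FRT sites and rrnB terminator fragments are also detected at the junctions with the bacterial backbone. The vector is typically used to build marker-recyclable, genomically integrated expression strains for metabolic engineering, including of industrial S. cerevisiae strains.
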