Addgene plasmid #67534: pCfB2374
Purpose: (Empty Backbone) EasyClone system-based yeast integrative vector carrying loxP-flanked KlURA3 marker, integration into S. cerevisiae XI-1 chromosomal location, USER site for cloning, amp resistance
Depositing lab: Irina Borodina. Depositing organization: Danmarks Tekniske Universitet. Publication: EasyClone 2.0: expanded toolkit of integrative vectors for stable gene expression in industrial Saccharomyces cerevisiae strains. Stovicek V, Borja GM, Forster J, Borodina I. J Ind Microbiol Biotechnol. 2015 Sep 16. 10.1007/s10295-015-1684-8 PubMed 26376869.
Backbone
  Vector backbone: EasyClone
  Backbone manufacturer: 6113
  Vector type: Yeast Expression, Cre/Lox ; integrative
  Selectable markers: URA3
Growth in bacteria
  Bacterial resistance: Ampicillin, 100 μg/mL
  Growth temperature: 37°C
  Growth strain: DH5alpha
  Copy number: High Copy
Terms and licenses: Academic/Nonprofit Terms; Industry Terms: Not Available to Industry
How to cite: pCfB2374 was a gift from Irina Borodina (Addgene plasmid # 67534 ; http://n2t.net/addgene:67534 ; RRID:Addgene_67534)
