>Addgene plasmid #67534 | pCfB2374 | addgene partial sequence | sequence record 127840 | pHybLex_rev 5'-GAGTCACTTTAAAATTTGTATACAC-3'
TTTAATAATAAAAATCATAAATCATAAGAAATTCGCTTATTTAGAAGTGTCAACAACGTATCTACCAACG
GAATGCGTGCGATCGCGTGCATTCATCCGCTCTAACCGAAAAGGAAGGAGTTAGACAACCTGAAGTCTAG
GTCCCTATTTATTTTTTTATAGTTATGTTAGTATTAAGAACGTTATTTATATTTCAAATTTTTCTTTTTT
TTCTGTACAGACGCGTGTACGCATGTAACATTATACTGAAAACCTTGCTTGAGAAGGTTTTGGGACGCTC
GAAGATCGCGTCAGCTGAAGCTTCGTACGCTGCAGGTCGACAACCCTTAATATAACTTCGTATAATGTAT
GCTATACGAAGTTATTAGGTCTAGAGATCCCAATACAACAGATCACGTGATCTTTTTGTAAGATGAAGTT
GAAGTAGTGTTGCACCGTGCCAATGCAGGTGGCTATTAGATTAAATATGTGATTTGTTCTATTAAGTTTC
CTGTATAATTAATGGGGAGCGCTGATTCTCTTTTGGTACGCTTCCCATCCAGCATTTCTGTATCTTTCAC
CTTCAACCTTAGGATCTCTACCCTTGGCGAAAAGTCCTCTGCCAACAATGATGATATCTGATCCACCACT
TACAACTTCGTCGACGGTTCTGTACTGCTGACCCAATGCATCGCCTTTGTCGTCTAAACCTACACCTGGG
GTCATGATTAGCCAATCAAACCCTTCTTCTCTTCCTCCCATATCGTTCTGAGCAATGAACCCAATAACGA
AATCTTTATCACTCTTTGCAATATCAACGGTACCCTTAGTATATTCACCGTGTGCTAGAGAACCCTTGGA
AGATAATTCAGCAAGCATCAATAATCCCCTTGGTTCTTTGGTGACCTCTTGCGCACCTTGTTTCAAGCCA
GCAACAATACCAGCACCAGTAACCCCGTGGGCGTTGGTGATATCAGACCATTCTGCGATACGGTAAACGC
CCGATGTATATTGTAATTTGACTGTGTTACCG
