>Addgene plasmid #67534 | pCfB2374 | addgene partial sequence | sequence record 127844 | L4440 5'-AGCGAGTCAGTGAGCGAG-3'
ACTGCCAGGCATCAAACTAAGCAGAAGGCCCCTGACGGATGGCCTTTTTGCGTTTCTACAAACTCTTTCT
GTGTTGTAAAACGACGGCCAGTCTTAAGCTCGGGCCCCCTGGGCGGTTCTGATAACGAGTAATCGTTAAT
CCGCAAATAACGTAAAAACCCGCTTCGGCGGGTTTTTTTATGGGGGGAGTTTAGGGAAAGAGCATTTGTC
AGAATATTTAAGGGCGCCTGTCACTTTGCTTGATATATGAGAATTATTTAACCTTATAAATGAGAAAAAA
GCAACGCACTTTAAATAAGATACGTTGCTTTTTCGATTGATGAACACCTATAATTAAACTATTCATCTAT
TATTTATGATTTTTTGTATATACAATATTTCTAGTTTGTTAAAGAGAATTAAGAAAATAAATCTCGAAAA
TAATAAAGGGAAAATCAGTTTTTGATATCAAAATTATACATGTCAACGATAATACAAAATATAATACAAA
CTATAAGATGTTATCAGTATTTATTATGCATTTAGAATAAATTTTGTGTCGCCCTTATTCGACTCACTAT
AGAAGTTCCTATTCTCTAGAAAGTATAGGAACTTCACTTCATTTTATTTAAATTTGCGGCCGCGCTGAGG
TCTTAATCCACACCCACCTCAAACCCATTCCTTAAGAGCCGAGTCCCCATCAGGTCAATGGTAGATATAG
CCGCCCATCCTTCCCCAACGGCCACGGTTTTAGCGTCGTCGCCTCCGCCGCCTCCTCCGGCGCACTCATG
TGCCAGCGGCGAGGCCCTATTTACACTTAGGGAAACCCCGCCGCCCCAACTAGCAACCCTCACGCTTAGC
GAAGAACCTCCCGCAATTCCCGTAACACCCGCACCTTCCGCTCGCGTTCGTGGCCACTCCCCGCACAGGG
TAGTGCATCACCATCTAAACATTGTCAACAGCTTGGGTCCC
