>Addgene plasmid #67534 | pCfB2374 | addgene partial sequence | sequence record 127847 | pENTR-R 5'-ATGGCTCATAACACCCCTTG-3'
GTCCCACCTGACCCCATGCCGAACTCAGAAGTGAAACGCCGTAGCGCCGATGGTAGTGTGGGGACTCCCC
ATGCGAGAGTAGGGAACTGCCAGGCATCAAATAAAACGAAAGGCTCAGTCGAAAGACTGGGCCTTTCGCC
CGGGCTAATTATGGGGTGTCGCCCTTATTCGACTCTATAGTGAAGTTCCTATTCTCTAGAAAGTATAGGA
ACTTCTGAAGTGGGGATTTAAATGCGGCCGCGCTGAGGGTTTAATGGAATAGTGACGTTGTGATGCGGTG
AGTTCGGCGGTTAGGGGAATGGTATATGATAAAAAACGGAAACGTGCTTCTTTAATTTAATTGTTTAATA
TTGTTGCAGATATATAAAAAGGGGGAAAGAACCGAAGATGTAATTATTTTTTTATCGCCTCAACCTAAAG
CAAGCAATAAGGTATAAAGATCAGGACGTCTCGAGCGCTGATATCTAAATTTGAAGCCACGCAAGTAACT
ACGTAGGTCAGAGGGGACAAGGAATAACACTTGACATTTTTCTTTTTTCTTTTTTTTTCTTTTTTTTTTT
TTTGTTAATCTTGGCTTCTGTACCGTAGCCTCCTGTATACGGTTTTAGATGCAGTATGTTTATCATCGCC
GAGAAATTTGGGGGGTGCAAAGGAATAAAATCCGTGCTGAAATCCGTGCACCGCATCAAACTTTCTCGGA
GGATTCTTTGCAGCCGATTAAGTCCTCAGCGAGCTCGCATGGAATGCGTGCGATGAGCGACCTCATGCTA
TACCTGAGAAAGCAACCTGACCTACAGGAAAGAGTTACTCAAGAATAAGAATTTTCGTTTTAAAACCTAA
GAGTCACTTTAAAATTTGTATACACTTATTTTTTTTATAACTTATTTAATAATAAAAATCATAAAT
